>Addgene plasmid #131584 | ZapLck biosensor | depositor full sequence | sequence record 252276 | ZapLck biosensor sequence 9378 bps
CGGACCGCCACTGCCAATTACCTGTGGTTTCATTTACTCTAAACCTGTGATTCCTCTGAATTATTTTCAT
TTTAAAGAAATTGTATTTGTTAAATATGTACTACAAACTTAGTAGTTGGAAGGGCTAATTCACTCCCAAA
GAAGACAAGATATCCTTGATCTGTGGATCTACCACACACAAGGCTACTTCCCTGATTAGCAGAACTACAC
ACCAGGGCCAGGGGTCAGATATCCACTGACCTTTGGATGGTGCTACAAGCTAGTACCAGTTGAGCCAGAT
AAGGTAGAAGAGGCCAATAAAGGAGAGAACACCAGCTTGTTACACCCTGTGAGCCTGCATGGGATGGATG
ACCCGGAGAGAGAAGTGTTAGAGTGGAGGTTTGACAGCCGCCTAGCATTTCATCACGTGGCCCGAGAGCT
GCATCCGGAGTACTTCAAGAACTGCTGATATCGAGCTTGCTACAAGGGACTTTCCGCTGGGGACTTTCCA
GGGAGGCGTGGCCTGGGCGGGACTGGGGAGTGGCGAGCCCTCAGATCCTGCATATAAGCAGCTGCTTTTT
GCCTGTACTGGGTCTCTCTGGTTAGACCAGATCTGAGCCTGGGAGCTCTCTGGCTAACTAGGGAACCCAC
TGCTTAAGCCTCAATAAAGCTTGCCTTGAGTGCTTCAAGTAGTGTGTGCCCGTCTGTTGTGTGACTCTGG
TAACTAGAGATCCCTCAGACCCTTTTAGTCAGTGTGGAAAATCTCTAGCAGTGGCGCCCGAACAGGGACT
TGAAAGCGAAAGGGAAACCAGAGGAGCTCTCTCGACGCAGGACTCGGCTTGCTGAAGCGCGCACGGCAAG
AGGCGAGGGGCGGCGACTGGTGAGTACGCCAAAAATTTTGACTAGCGGAGGCTAGAAGGAGAGAGATGGG
TGCGAGAGCGTCAGTATTAAGCGGGGGAGAATTAGATCGCGATGGGAAAAAATTCGGTTAAGGCCAGGGG
GAAAGAAAAAATATAAATTAAAACATATAGTATGGGCAAGCAGGGAGCTAGAACGATTCGCAGTTAATCC
TGGCCTGTTAGAAACATCAGAAGGCTGTAGACAAATACTGGGACAGCTACAACCATCCCTTCAGACAGGA
TCAGAAGAACTTAGATCATTATATAATACAGTAGCAACCCTCTATTGTGTGCATCAAAGGATAGAGATAA
AAGACACCAAGGAAGCTTTAGACAAGATAGAGGAAGAGCAAAACAAAAGTAAGACCACCGCACAGCAAGC
GGCCGCTGATCTTCAGACCTGGAGGAGGAGATATGAGGGACAATTGGAGAAGTGAATTATATAAATATAA
AGTAGTAAAAATTGAACCATTAGGAGTAGCACCCACCAAGGCAAAGAGAAGAGTGGTGCAGAGAGAAAAA
AGAGCAGTGGGAATAGGAGCTTTGTTCCTTGGGTTCTTGGGAGCAGCAGGAAGCACTATGGGCGCAGCGT
CAATGACGCTGACGGTACAGGCCAGACAATTATTGTCTGGTATAGTGCAGCAGCAGAACAATTTGCTGAG
GGCTATTGAGGCGCAACAGCATCTGTTGCAACTCACAGTCTGGGGCATCAAGCAGCTCCAGGCAAGAATC
CTGGCTGTGGAAAGATACCTAAAGGATCAACAGCTCCTGGGGATTTGGGGTTGCTCTGGAAAACTCATTT
GCACCACTGCTGTGCCTTGGAATGCTAGTTGGAGTAATAAATCTCTGGAACAGATTTGGAATCACACGAC
CTGGATGGAGTGGGACAGAGAAATTAACAATTACACAAGCTTAATACACTCCTTAATTGAAGAATCGCAA
AACCAGCAAGAAAAGAATGAACAAGAATTATTGGAATTAGATAAATGGGCAAGTTTGTGGAATTGGTTTA
ACATAACAAATTGGCTGTGGTATATAAAATTATTCATAATGATAGTAGGAGGCTTGGTAGGTTTAAGAAT
AGTTTTTGCTGTACTTTCTATAGTGAATAGAGTTAGGCAGGGATATTCACCATTATCGTTTCAGACCCAC
CTCCCAACCCCGAGGGGACCCGACAGGCCCGAAGGAATAGAAGAAGAAGGTGGAGAGAGAGACAGAGACA
GATCCATTCGATTAGTGAACGGATCTCGACGGTATCGCCACAAATGGCAGTATTCATCCACAATTTTAAA
AGAAAGGGGGGGATTGGGGGGTACAGTGCAGGGGAAAGAATAGTAGACATAATAGCAACAGACATACAAA
CTAAAGAATTACAAAAACAAATTACAAAAATTCAAAATTTTCGGGTTTATTACAGGGACAGCAGAGATCC
ACTTTGGTCGATAAGCTTTGCAAAGATGGATAAAGTTTTAAACAGAGAGGAATCTTTGCAGCTAATGGAC
CTTCTAGGTCTTGAAAGGAGTGGGAATTGGCTCCGGTGCCCGTCAGTGGGCAGAGCGCACATCGCCCACA
GTCCCCGAGAAGTTGGGGGGAGGGGTCGGCAATTGAACCGGTGCCTAGAGAAGGTGGCGCGGGGTAAACT
GGGAAAGTGATGTCGTGTACTGGCTCCGCCTTTTTCCCGAGGGTGGGGGAGAACCGTATATAAGTGCAGT
AGTCGCCGTGAACGTTCTTTTTCGCAACGGGTTTGCCGCCAGAACACAGGTAAGTGCCGTGTGTGGTTCC
CGCGGGCCTGGCCTCTTTACGGGTTATGGCCCTTGCGTGCCTTGAATTACTTCCACCTGGCTGCAGTACG
TGATTCTTGATCCCGAGCTTCGGGTTGGAAGTGGGTGGGAGAGTTCGAGGCCTTGCGCTTAAGGAGCCCC
TTCGCCTCGTGCTTGAGTTGAGGCCTGGCCTGGGCGCTGGGGCCGCCGCGTGCGAATCTGGTGGCACCTT
CGCGCCTGTCTCGCTGCTTTCGATAAGTCTCTAGCCATTTAAAATTTTTGATGACCTGCTGCGACGCTTT
TTTTCTGGCAAGATAGTCTTGTAAATGCGGGCCAAGATCTGCACACTGGTATTTCGGTTTTTGGGGCCGC
GGGCGGCGACGGGGCCCGTGCGTCCCAGCGCACATGTTCGGCGAGGCGGGGCCTGCGAGCGCGGCCACCG
AGAATCGGACGGGGGTAGTCTCAAGCTGGCCGGCCTGCTCTGGTGCCTGGCCTCGCGCCGCCGTGTATCG
CCCCGCCCTGGGCGGCAAGGCTGGCCCGGTCGGCACCAGTTGCGTGAGCGGAAAGATGGCCGCTTCCCGG
CCCTGCTGCAGGGAGCTCAAAATGGAGGACGCGGCGCTCGGGAGAGCGGGCGGGTGAGTCACCCACACAA
AGGAAAAGGGCCTTTCCGTCCTCAGCCGTCGCTTCATGTGACTCCACGGAGTACCGGGCGCCGTCCAGGC
ACCTCGATTAGTTCTCGAGCTTTTGGAGTACGTCGTCTTTAGGTTGGGGGGAGGGGTTTTATGCGATGGA
GTTTCCCCACACTGAGTGGGTGGAGACTGAAGTTAGGCCAGCTTGGCACTTGATGTAATTCTCCTTGGAA
TTTGCCCTTTTTGAGTTTGGATCTTGGTTCATTCTCAAGCCTCAGACAGTGGTTCAAAGTTTTTTTCTTC
CATTTCAGGTGTCGTGAGGAATTGATCCTTCGAACTAGTGCCACCATGGTGAGCAAGGGCGAGGAGCTGT
TCACCGGGGTGGTGCCCATCCTGGTCGAGCTGGACGGCGACGTAAACGGCCACAGGTTCAGCGTGTCCGG
CGAGGGCGAGGGCGATGCCACCTACGGCAAGCTGACCCTGAAGTTCATCTGCACCACCGGCAAGCTGCCC
GTGCCCTGGCCCACCCTCGTGACCACCCTGACCTGGGGCGTGCAGTGCTTCAGCCGCTACCCCGACCACA
TGAAGCAGCACGACTTCTTCAAGTCCGCCATGCCCGAAGGCTACGTCCAGGAGCGTACCATCTTCTTCAA
GGACGACGGCAACTACAAGACCCGCGCCGAGGTGAAGTTCGAGGGCGACACCCTGGTGAACCGCATCGAG
CTGAAGGGCATCGACTTCAAGGAGGACGGCAACATCCTGGGGCACAAGCTGGAGTACAACTACATCAGCC
ACAACGTCTATATCACCGCCGACAAGCAGAAGAACGGCATCAAGGCCCACTTCAAGATCCGCCACAACAT
CGAGGACGGCAGCGTGCAGCTCGCCGACCACTACCAGCAGAACACCCCCATCGGCGACGGCCCCGTGCTG
CTGCCCGACAACCACTACCTGAGCACCCAGTCCGCCCTGAGCAAAGACCCCAACGAGAAGCGCGATCACA
TGGTCCTGCTGGAGTTCGTGACCGCCGCCCGCATGCATTGGTATTTTGGGAAGATCACTCGTCGGGAGTC
CGAGCGGCTGCTGCTCAACCCCGAAAACCCCCGGGGAACCTTCTTGGTCCGGGAGAGCGAGACGACAAAA
GGTGCCTATGCCCTCTCCGTTTCTGACTTTGACAACGCCAAGGGGCTCAATGTGAAGCACTACAAGATCC
GCAAGCTGGACAGCGGCGGCTTCTACATCACCTCACGCACACAGTTCAGCAGCCTGCAGCAGCTGGTGGC
CTACTACTCCAAACATGCTGATGGCTTGTGCCACCGCCTGACTAACGTCTGTGGGTCTACATCTGGATCT
GGGAAGCCGGGTTCTGGTGAGGGTTCTATGGACACGAGCGTGTTCGAGAGCCCCTACAGCGACCCAGAGG
AGGAGCTCTCTAAAGGTGAAGAATTATTCACTGGTGTTGTCCCAATTTTGGTTGAATTAGATGGTGATGT
TAATGGTCACAAATTTTCTGTCTCCGGTGAAGGTGAAGGTGATGCTACGTACGGTAAATTGACCTTAAAA
TTACTCTGTACTACTGGTAAATTGCCAGTTCCATGGCCAACCTTAGTCACTACTTTAGGTTATGGTGTTC
AATGTTTTGCTAGATACCCAGATCATATGAAACAACATGACTTTTTCAAGTCTGCCATGCCAGAAGGTTA
TGTTCAAGAAAGAACTATTTTTTTCAAAGATGACGGTAACTACAAGACCAGAGCTGAAGTCAAGTTTGAA
GGTGATACCTTAGTTAATAGAATCGAATTAAAAGGTATTGATTTTAAAGAAGATGGTAACATTTTAGGTC
ACAAATTGGAATACAACTATAACTCTCACAATGTTTACATCACTGCTGACAAACAAAAGAATGGTATCAA
AGCTAACTTCAAAATTAGACACAACATTGAAGATGGTGGTGTTCAATTAGCTGACCATTATCAACAAAAT
ACTCCAATTGGTGATGGTCCAGTCTTGTTACCAGACAACCATTACTTATCCTATCAATCTGCCTTATTCA
AAGATCCAAACGAAAAGAGAGACCACATGGTCTTGTTAGAATTTTTGACTGCTGCTGGTATTACCGAGGG
TATGAATGAATTGTACAAATAAGAATTCGAAGCTTGAGCTCGAGATCTGAGTCCGGTAGCGCTAGTTCGA
AGGATCCGCATGCATCTAGGGCGGCCAATTCCGCCCCTCTCCCTCCCCCCCCCCTAACGTTACTGGCCGA
AGCCGCTTGGAATAAGGCCGGTGTGCGTTTGTCTATATGTGATTTTCCACCATATTGCCGTCTTTTGGCA
ATGTGAGGGCCCGGAAACCTGGCCCTGTCTTCTTGACGAGCATTCCTAGGGGTCTTTCCCCTCTCGCCAA
AGGAATGCAAGGTCTGTTGAATGTCGTGAAGGAAGCAGTTCCTCTGGAAGCTTCTTGAAGACAAACAACG
TCTGTAGCGACCCTTTGCAGGCAGCGGAACCCCCCACCTGGCGACAGGTGCCTCTGCGGCCAAAAGCCAC
GTGTATAAGATACACCTGCAAAGGCGGCACAACCCCAGTGCCACGTTGTGAGTTGGATAGTTGTGGAAAG
AGTCAAATGGCTCTCCTCAAGCGTATTCAACAAGGGGCTGAAGGATGCCCAGAAGGTACCCCATTGTATG
GGATCTGATCTGGGGCCTCGGTGCACATGCTTTACATGTGTTTAGTCGAGGTTAAAAAAACGTCTAGGCC
CCCCGAACCACGGGGACGTGGTTTTCCTTTGAAAAACACGATGATAAGCTTGCCACAACCCACAAGGAGA
CGACCTTCCATGACCGAGTACAAGCCCACGGTGCGCCTCGCCACCCGCGACGACGTCCCCCGGGCCGTAC
GCACCCTCGCCGCCGCGTTCGCCGACTACCCCGCCACGCGCCACACCGTCGACCCGGACCGCCACATCGA
GCGGGTCACCGAGCTGCAAGAACTCTTCCTCACGCGCGTCGGGCTCGACATCGGCAAGGTGTGGGTCGCG
GACGACGGCGCCGCGGTGGCGGTCTGGACCACGCCGGAGAGCGTCGAAGCGGGGGCGGTGTTCGCCGAGA
TCGGCCCGCGCATGGCCGAGTTGAGCGGTTCCCGGCTGGCCGCGCAGCAACAGATGGAAGGCCTCCTGGC
GCCGCACCGGCCCAAGGAGCCCGCGTGGTTCCTGGCCACCGTCGGCGTCTCGCCCGACCACCAGGGCAAG
GGTCTGGGCAGCGCCGTCGTGCTCCCCGGAGTGGAGGCGGCCGAGCGCGCCGGGGTGCCCGCCTTCCTGG
AGACCTCCGCGCCCCGCAACCTCCCCTTCTACGAGCGGCTCGGCTTCACCGTCACCGCCGACGTCGAGTG
CCCGAAGGACCGCGCGACCTGGTGCATGACCCGCAAGCCCGGTGCCTGATAATAGGCGGCCGCTCGAGAC
CTAGAAAAACATGGAGCAATCACAAGTAGCAATACAGCAGCTACCAATGCTGATTGTGCCTGGCTAGAAG
CACAAGAGGAGGAGGAGGTGGGTTTTCCAGTCACACCTCAGGTACCTTTAAGACCAATGACTTACAAGGC
AGCTGTAGATCTTAGCCACTTTTTAAAAGAAAAGGGGGGACTGGAAGGGCTAATTCACTCCCAACGAAGA
CAAGATCTGCTTTTTGCTTGTACTGGGTCTCTCTGGTTAGACCAGATCTGAGCCTGGGAGCTCTCTGGCT
AACTAGGGAACCCACTGCTTAAGCCTCAATAAAGCTTGCCTTGAGTGCTTCAAGTAGTGTGTGCCCGTCT
GTTGTGTGACTCTGGTAACTAGAGATCCCTCAGACCCTTTTAGTCAGTGTGGAAAATCTCTAGCAGTAGT
AGTTCATGTCATCTTATTATTCAGTATTTATAACTTGCAAAGAAATGAATATCAGAGAGTGAGAGGCCTT
GACATTATAATAGATTTAGCAGGAATTGAACTAGGAGTGGAGCACACAGGCAAAGTTCTAGAGCTCGCTG
ATCAGCCTCGACTGTGCCTTCTAGTTGCCAGCCATCTGTTGTTTGCCCCTCCCCCGTGCCTTCCTTGACC
CTGGAAGGTGCCACTCCCACTGTCCTTTCCTAATAAAATGAGGAAATTGCATCGCATTGTCTGAGTAGGT
GTCATTCTATTCTGGGGGGTGGGGTGGGGCAGGACAGCAAGGGGGAGGATTGGGAAGACAATAGCAGGCA
TGCTGGGGATGCGGTGGGCTCTATGGCTTCTGAGGCGGAAAGAACCAGCTGGGGGCGCGCCCCTCGAGGC
CGCCATGGTCATAGCTGTTTGACGTCAGGTGGCACTTTTCGGGGAAATGTGCGCGGAACCCCTATTTGTT
TATTTTTCTAAATACATTCAAATATGTATCCGCTCATGAGACAATAACCCTGATAAATGCTTCAATAATA
TTGAAAAAGGAAGAGTATGAGTATTCAACATTTCCGTGTCGCCCTTATTCCCTTTTTTGCGGCATTTTGC
CTTCCTGTTTTTGCTCACCCAGAAACGCTGGTGAAAGTAAAAGATGCTGAAGATCAGTTGGGTGCACGAG
TGGGTTACATCGAACTGGATCTCAACAGCGGTAAGATCCTTGAGAGTTTTCGCCCCGAAGAACGTTTTCC
AATGATGAGCACTTTTAAAGTTCTGCTATGTGGCGCGGTATTATCCCGTATTGACGCCGGGCAAGAGCAA
CTCGGTCGCCGCATACACTATTCTCAGAATGACTTGGTTGAGTACTCACCAGTCACAGAAAAGCATCTTA
CGGATGGCATGACAGTAAGAGAATTATGCAGTGCTGCCATAACCATGAGTGATAACACTGCGGCCAACTT
ACTTCTGACAACGATCGGAGGACCGAAGGAGCTAACCGCTTTTTTGCACAACATGGGGGATCATGTAACT
CGCCTTGATCGTTGGGAACCGGAGCTGAATGAAGCCATACCAAACGACGAGCGTGACACCACGATGCCTG
TAGCAATGGCAACAACGTTGCGCAAACTATTAACTGGCGAACTACTTACTCTAGCTTCCCGGCAACAATT
AATAGACTGGATGGAGGCGGATAAAGTTGCAGGACCACTTCTGCGCTCGGCCCTTCCGGCTGGCTGGTTT
ATTGCTGATAAATCTGGAGCCGGTGAGCGTGGGTCTCGCGGTATCATTGCAGCACTGGGGCCAGATGGTA
AGCCCTCCCGTATCGTAGTTATCTACACGACGGGGAGTCAGGCAACTATGGATGAACGAAATAGACAGAT
CGCTGAGATAGGTGCCTCACTGATTAAGCATTGGTAACTGTCAGACCAAGTTTACTCATATATACTTTAG
ATTGATTTAAAACTTCATTTTTAATTTAAAAGGATCTAGGTGAAGATCCTTTTTGATAATCTCATGACCA
AAATCCCTTAACGTGAGTTTTCGTTCCACTGAGCGTCAGACCCCGTAGAAAAGATCAAAGGATCTTCTTG
AGATCCTTTTTTTCTGCGCGTAATCTGCTGCTTGCAAACAAAAAAACCACCGCTACCAGCGGTGGTTTGT
TTGCCGGATCAAGAGCTACCAACTCTTTTTCCGAAGGTAACTGGCTTCAGCAGAGCGCAGATACCAAATA
CTGTCCTTCTAGTGTAGCCGTAGTTAGGCCACCACTTCAAGAACTCTGTAGCACCGCCTACATACCTCGC
TCTGCTAATCCTGTTACCAGTGGCTGCTGCCAGTGGCGATAAGTCGTGTCTTACCGGGTTGGACTCAAGA
CGATAGTTACCGGATAAGGCGCAGCGGTCGGGCTGAACGGGGGGTTCGTGCACACAGCCCAGCTTGGAGC
GAACGACCTACACCGAACTGAGATACCTACAGCGTGAGCATTGAGAAAGCGCCACGCTTCCCGAAGGGAG
AAAGGCGGACAGGTATCCGGTAAGCGGCAGGGTCGGAACAGGAGAGCGCACGAGGGAGCTTCCAGGGGGA
AACGCCTGGTATCTTTATAGTCCTGTCGGGTTTCGCCACCTCTGACTTGAGCGTCGATTTTTGTGATGCT
CGTCAGGGGGGCGGAGCCTATGGAAAAACGCCAGCAACGCGGCCTTTTTACGGTTCCTGGCCTTTTGC
Features (pLannotate 1.2.2; 22 found; start..end, strand, type, name):
    116..445     +  CDS            nef (fragment): NEF_HV1BR - Experimental evidence at protein level: Swiss-Prot protein existence level 1. Extracellular Nef protein targets CD4(+) T-lymphocytes for apoptosis by interacting with CXCR4 surface receptors (PubMed:14990729). From Human immunodeficiency virus type 1 group M subtype B (isolate BRU/LAI) (HIV-1).
    493..750     +  LTR            5' LTR (truncated): truncated 5' long terminal repeat (LTR) from HIV-1
    797..922     +  misc_feature   HIV-1 Ψ: packaging signal of human immunodeficiency virus type 1
    906..1269    +  CDS            HIV-1 gag (fragment): gag protein from human immunodeficiency virus 1; gag
   1415..1648    +  misc_feature   RRE: The Rev response element (RRE) of HIV-1 allows for Rev-dependent mRNA export from the nucleus to the cytoplasm.
   2025..2125    +  CDS            Rev (fragment): human immunodeficiency virus 1 (HIV-1) Rev protein; rev; enhances nuclear export of unspliced and incompletely spliced viral mRNAs
   2164..2281    +  misc_feature   cPPT/CTS: central polypurine tract and central termination sequence of HIV-1
   2336..2402    +  CDS            small t antigen (fragment): SV40 (simian virus 40) small t antigen
   2409..3587    +  promoter       EF-1α promoter: strong constitutive promoter for human elongation factor EF-1α
   3622..4299    +  CDS            Enhanced Cyan-Emitting GFP: Enhanced Cyan-Emitting GFP is a basic (constitutively fluorescent) cyan fluorescent protein published in 2002, derived from Aequorea victoria.
   4309..4602    +  CDS            V-SRC (fragment): SRC_AVISR - Experimental evidence at protein level: Swiss-Prot protein existence level 1. This phosphoprotein, required for both the initiation and the maintenance of neoplastic transformation, is a protein kinase that catalyzes the phosphorylation of tyrosine residues in vitro. From Avian sarcoma virus (strain rASV1441).
   4699..5409    +  CDS            YPet: yellow fluorescent protein optimized for FRET with CyPet (Nguyen and Daugherty, 2005)
   5412..5455    -  misc_feature   MCS (fragment): multiple cloning site
   5605..6067    +  misc_feature   IRES: internal ribosome entry site (IRES) of the encephalomyocarditis virus (EMCV)
   6100..6699    +  CDS            PuroR: puromycin N-acetyltransferase; pac from Streptomyces; confers resistance to puromycin
   6706..6900    +  CDS            nef (fragment): NEF_HV1Z2 - Experimental evidence at protein level: Swiss-Prot protein existence level 1. Extracellular Nef protein targets CD4(+) T-lymphocytes for apoptosis by interacting with CXCR4 surface receptors. From Human immunodeficiency virus type 1 group M subtype D (isolate Z2/CDC-Z34) (HIV-1).
   6902..7135    +  LTR            3' LTR (ΔU3): self-inactivating 3' long terminal repeat (LTR) from HIV-1
   7292..7516    +  polyA_signal   bGH poly(A) signal: bovine growth hormone polyadenylation signal
   7520..7541    +  promoter       SV40 promoter (fragment): SV40 enhancer and early promoter
   7612..7716    +  promoter       AmpR promoter: bla
   7717..8577    +  CDS            AmpR: β-lactamase; bla; confers resistance to ampicillin, carbenicillin, and related antibiotics
   8748..9336    +  rep_origin     ori: high-copy-number ColE1/pMB1/pBR322/pUC origin of replication
