>Addgene plasmid #131584 | ZapLck biosensor | addgene full sequence | sequence record 257094 | Addgene NGS Result
AGTTTTTGCTGTACTTTCTATAGTGAATAGAGTTAGGCAGGGATATTCACCATTATCGTTTCAGACCCAC
CTCCCAACCCCGAGGGGACCCGACAGGCCCGAAGGAATAGAAGAAGAAGGTGGAGAGAGAGACAGAGACA
GATCCATTCGATTAGTGAACGGATCTCGACGGTATCGCCACAAATGGCAGTATTCATCCACAATTTTAAA
AGAAAGGGGGGGATTGGGGGGTACAGTGCAGGGGAAAGAATAGTAGACATAATAGCAACAGACATACAAA
CTAAAGAATTACAAAAACAAATTACAAAAATTCAAAATTTTCGGGTTTATTACAGGGACAGCAGAGATCC
ACTTTGGATCGATAAGCTTTGCAAAGATGGATAAAGTTTTAAACAGAGAGGAATCTTTGCAGCTAATGGA
CCTTCTAGGTCTTGAAAGGAGTGGGAATTGGCTCCGGTGCCCGTCAGTGGGCAGAGCGCACATCGCCCAC
AGTCCCCGAGAAGTTGGGGGGAGGGGTCGGCAATTGAACCGGTGCCTAGAGAAGGTGGCGCGGGGTAAAC
TGGGAAAGTGATGTCGTGTACTGGCTCCGCCTTTTTCCCGAGGGTGGGGGAGAACCGTATATAAGTGCAG
TAGTCGCCGTGAACGTTCTTTTTCGCAACGGGTTTGCCGCCAGAACACAGGTAAGTGCCGTGTGTGGTTC
CCGCGGGCCTGGCCTCTTTACGGGTTATGGCCCTTGCGTGCCTTGAATTACTTCCACCTGGCTGCAGTAC
GTGATTCTTGATCCCGAGCTTCGGGTTGGAAGTGGGTGGGAGAGTTCGAGGCCTTGCGCTTAAGGAGCCC
CTTCGCCTCGTGCTTGAGTTGAGGCCTGGCCTGGGCGCTGGGGCCGCCGCGTGCGAATCTGGTGGCACCT
TCGCGCCTGTCTCGCTGCTTTCGATAAGTCTCTAGCCATTTAAAATTTTTGATGACCTGCTGCGACGCTT
TTTTTCTGGCAAGATAGTCTTGTAAATGCGGGCCAAGATCTGCACACTGGTATTTCGGTTTTTGGGGCCG
CGGGCGGCGACGGGGCCCGTGCGTCCCAGCGCACATGTTCGGCGAGGCGGGGCCTGCGAGCGCGGCCACC
GAGAATCGGACGGGGGTAGTCTCAAGCTGGCCGGCCTGCTCTGGTGCCTGGCCTCGCGCCGCCGTGTATC
GCCCCGCCCTGGGCGGCAAGGCTGGCCCGGTCGGCACCAGTTGCGTGAGCGGAAAGATGGCCGCTTCCCG
GCCCTGCTGCAGGGAGCTCAAAATGGAGGACGCGGCGCTCGGGAGAGCGGGCGGGTGAGTCACCCACACA
AAGGAAAAGGGCCTTTCCGTCCTCAGCCGTCGCTTCATGTGACTCCACGGAGTACCGGGCGCCGTCCAGG
CACCTCGATTAGTTCTCGAGCTTTTGGAGTACGTCGTCTTTAGGTTGGGGGGAGGGGTTTTATGCGATGG
AGTTTCCCCACACTGAGTGGGTGGAGACTGAAGTTAGGCCAGCTTGGCACTTGATGTAATTCTCCTTGGA
ATTTGCCCTTTTTGAGTTTGGATCTTGGTTCATTCTCAAGCCTCAGACAGTGGTTCAAAGTTTTTTTCTT
CCATTTCAGGTGTCGTGAGGAATTGATCCTTCGAACTAGTGCCACCATGGTGAGCAAGGGCGAGGAGCTG
TTCACCGGGGTGGTGCCCATCCTGGTCGAGCTGGACGGCGACGTAAACGGCCACAGGTTCAGCGTGTCCG
GCGAGGGCGAGGGCGATGCCACCTACGGCAAGCTGACCCTGAAGTTCATCTGCACCACCGGCAAGCTGCC
CGTGCCCTGGCCCACCCTCGTGACCACCCTGACCTGGGGCGTGCAGTGCTTCAGCCGCTACCCCGACCAC
ATGAAGCAGCACGACTTCTTCAAGTCCGCCATGCCCGAAGGCTACGTCCAGGAGCGTACCATCTTCTTCA
AGGACGACGGCAACTACAAGACCCGCGCCGAGGTGAAGTTCGAGGGCGACACCCTGGTGAACCGCATCGA
GCTGAAGGGCATCGACTTCAAGGAGGACGGCAACATCCTGGGGCACAAGCTGGAGTACAACTACATCAGC
CACAACGTCTATATCACCGCCGACAAGCAGAAGAACGGCATCAAGGCCCACTTCAAGATCCGCCACAACA
TCGAGGACGGCAGCGTGCAGCTCGCCGACCACTACCAGCAGAACACCCCCATCGGCGACGGCCCCGTGCT
GCTGCCCGACAACCACTACCTGAGCACCCAGTCCGCCCTGAGCAAAGACCCCAACGAGAAGCGCGATCAC
ATGGTCCTGCTGGAGTTCGTGACCGCCGCCCGCATGCATTGGTATTTTGGGAAGATCACTCGTCGGGAGT
CCGAGCGGCTGCTGCTCAACCCCGAAAACCCCCGGGGAACCTTCTTGGTCCGGGAGAGCGAGACGACAAA
AGGTGCCTATGCCCTCTCCGTTTCTGACTTTGACAACGCCAAGGGGCTCAATGTGAAGCACTACAAGATC
CGCAAGCTGGACAGCGGCGGCTTCTACATCACCTCACGCACACAGTTCAGCAGCCTGCAGCAGCTGGTGG
CCTACTACTCCAAACATGCTGATGGCTTGTGCCACCGCCTGACTAACGTCTGTGGGTCTACATCTGGATC
TGGGAAGCCGGGTTCTGGTGAGGGTTCTATGGACACGAGCGTGTTCGAGAGCCCCTACAGCGACCCAGAG
GAGGAGCTCTCTAAAGGTGAAGAATTATTCACTGGTGTTGTCCCAATTTTGGTTGAATTAGATGGTGATG
TTAATGGTCACAAATTTTCTGTCTCCGGTGAAGGTGAAGGTGATGCTACGTACGGTAAATTGACCTTAAA
ATTACTCTGTACTACTGGTAAATTGCCAGTTCCATGGCCAACCTTAGTCACTACTTTAGGTTATGGTGTT
CAATGTTTTGCTAGATACCCAGATCATATGAAACAACATGACTTTTTCAAGTCTGCCATGCCAGAAGGTT
ATGTTCAAGAAAGAACTATTTTTTTCAAAGATGACGGTAACTACAAGACCAGAGCTGAAGTCAAGTTTGA
AGGTGATACCTTAGTTAATAGAATCGAATTAAAAGGTATTGATTTTAAAGAAGATGGTAACATTTTAGGT
CACAAATTGGAATACAACTATAACTCTCACAATGTTTACATCACTGCTGACAAACAAAAGAATGGTATCA
AAGCTAACTTCAAAATTAGACACAACATTGAAGATGGTGGTGTTCAATTAGCTGACCATTATCAACAAAA
TACTCCAATTGGTGATGGTCCAGTCTTGTTACCAGACAACCATTACTTATCCTATCAATCTGCCTTATTC
AAAGATCCAAACGAAAAGAGAGACCACATGGTCTTGTTAGAATTTTTGACTGCTGCTGGTATTACCGAGG
GTATGAATGAATTGTACAAATAAGAATTCGAAGCTTGAGCTCGAGATCTGAGTCCGGTAGCGCTAGTTCG
AAGGATCCGCATGCATCTAGGGCGGCCAATTCCGCCCCTCTCCCCCCCCCCCCTCTCCCTCCCCCCCCCC
TAACGTTACTGGCCGAAGCCGCTTGGAATAAGGCCGGTGTGCGTTTGTCTATATGTTATTTTCCACCATA
TTGCCGTCTTTTGGCAATGTGAGGGCCCGGAAACCTGGCCCTGTCTTCTTGACGAGCATTCCTAGGGGTC
TTTCCCCTCTCGCCAAAGGAATGCAAGGTCTGTTGAATGTCGTGAAGGAAGCAGTTCCTCTGGAAGCTTC
TTGAAGACAAACAACGTCTGTAGCGACCCTTTGCAGGCAGCGGAACCCCCCACCTGGCGACAGGTGCCTC
TGCGGCCAAAAGCCACGTGTATAAGATACACCTGCAAAGGCGGCACAACCCCAGTGCCACGTTGTGAGTT
GGATAGTTGTGGAAAGAGTCAAATGGCTCTCCTCAAGCGTATTCAACAAGGGGCTGAAGGATGCCCAGAA
GGTACCCCATTGTATGGGATCTGATCTGGGGCCTCGGTGCACATGCTTTACATGTGTTTAGTCGAGGTTA
AAAAAACGTCTAGGCCCCCCGAACCACGGGGACGTGGTTTTCCTTTGAAAAACACGATGATAAGCTTGCC
ACAACCCACAAGGAGACGACCTTCCATGACCGAGTACAAGCCCACGGTGCGCCTCGCCACCCGCGACGAC
GTCCCCCGGGCCGTACGCACCCTCGCCGCCGCGTTCGCCGACTACCCCGCCACGCGCCACACCGTCGACC
CGGACCGCCACATCGAGCGGGTCACCGAGCTGCAAGAACTCTTCCTCACGCGCGTCGGGCTCGACATCGG
CAAGGTGTGGGTCGCGGACGACGGCGCCGCGGTGGCGGTCTGGACCACGCCGGAGAGCGTCGAAGCGGGG
GCGGTGTTCGCCGAGATCGGCCCGCGCATGGCCGAGTTGAGCGGTTCCCGGCTGGCCGCGCAGCAACAGA
TGGAAGGCCTCCTGGCGCCGCACCGGCCCAAGGAGCCCGCGTGGTTCCTGGCCACCGTCGGCGTCTCGCC
CGACCACCAGGGCAAGGGTCTGGGCAGCGCCGTCGTGCTCCCCGGAGTGGAGGCGGCCGAGCGCGCCGGG
GTGCCCGCCTTCCTGGAGACCTCCGCGCCCCGCAACCTCCCCTTCTACGAGCGGCTCGGCTTCACCGTCA
CCGCCGACGTCGAGGTGCCCGAAGGACCGCGCACCTGGTGCATGACCCGCAAGCCCGGTGCCTGATAATA
GGCGGCCGCTCGAGACCTAGAAAAACATGGAGCAATCACAAGTAGCAATACAGCAGCTACCAATGCTGAT
TGTGCCTGGCTAGAAGCACAAGAGGAGGAGGAGGTGGGTTTTCCAGTCACACCTCAGGTACCTTTAAGAC
CAATGACTTACAAGGCAGCTGTAGATCTTAGCCACTTTTTAAAAGAAAAGGGGGGACTGGAAGGGCTAAT
TCACTCCCAACGAAGACAAGATCTGCTTTTTGCTTGTACTGGGTCTCTCTGGTTAGACCAGATCTGAGCC
TGGGAGCTCTCTGGCTAACTAGGGAACCCACTGCTTAAGCCTCAATAAAGCTTGCCTTGAGTGCTTCAAG
TAGTGTGTGCCCGTCTGTTGTGTGACTCTGGTAACTAGAGATCCCTCAGACCCTTTTAGTCAGTGTGGAA
AATCTCTAGCAGTAGTAGTTCATGTCATCTTATTATTCAGTATTTATAACTTGCAAAGAAATGAATATCA
GAGAGTGAGAGGCCTTGACATTATAATAGATTTAGCAGGAATTGAACTAGGAGTGGAGCACACAGGCAAA
GTTCTAGAGCTCGCTGATCAGCCTCGACTGTGCCTTCTAGTTGCCAGCCATCTGTTGTTTGCCCCTCCCC
CGTGCCTTCCTTGACCCTGGAAGGTGCCACTCCCACTGTCCTTTCCTAATAAAATGAGGAAATTGCATCG
CATTGTCTGAGTAGGTGTCATTCTATTCTGGGGGGTGGGGTGGGGCAGGACAGCAAGGGGGAGGATTGGG
AAGACAATAGCAGGCATGCTGGGGATGCGGTGGGCTCTATGGCTTCTGAGGCGGAAAGAACCAGCTGGGG
GCGCGCCCCTCGAGGCCGCCATGGTCATAGCTGTTTGACGTCAGGTGGCACTTTTCGGGGAAATGTGCGC
GGAACCCCTATTTGTTTATTTTTCTAAATACATTCAAATATGTATCCGCTCACGAGACAATAACCCTGAT
AAATGCTTCAATAATATTGAAAAAGGAAGAGTATGAGTATTCAACATTTCCGTGTCGCCCTTATTCCCTT
TTTTGCGGCATTTTGCCTTCCTGTTTTTGCTCACCCAGAAACGCTGGTGAAAGTAAAAGATGCTGAAGAT
CAGTTGGGTGCACGAGTGGGTTACATCGAACTGGATCTCAACAGCGGTAAGATCCTTGAGAGTTTTCGCC
CCGAAGAACGTTTTCCAATGATGAGCACTTTTAAAGTTCTGCTATGTGGCGCGGTATTATCCCGTATTGA
CGCCGGGCAAGAGCAACTCGGTCGCCGCATACACTATTCTCAGAATGACTTGGTTGAGTACTCACCAGTC
ACAGAAAAGCATCTTACGGATGGCATGACAGTAAGAGAATTATGCAGTGCTGCCATAACCATGAGTGATA
ACACTGCGGCCAACTTACTTCTGACAACGATCGGAGGACCGAAGGAGCTAACCGCTTTTTTGCACAACAT
GGGGGATCATGTAACTCGCCTTGATCGTTGGGAACCGGAGCTGAATGAAGCCATACCAAACGACGAGCGT
GACACCACGATGCCTGTAGCAATGGCAACAACGTTGCGCAAACTATTAACTGGCGAACTACTTACTCTAG
CTTCCCGGCAACAATTAATAGACTGGATGGAGGCGGATAAAGTTGCAGGACCACTTCTGCGCTCGGCCCT
TCCGGCTGGCTGGTTTATTGCTGATAAATCTGGAGCCGGTGAGCGTGGGTCTCGCGGTATCATTGCAGCA
CTGGGGCCAGATGGTAAGCCCTCCCGTATCGTAGTTATCTACACGACGGGGAGTCAGGCAACTATGGATG
AACGAAATAGACAGATCGCTGAGATAGGTGCCTCACTGATTAAGCATTGGTAACTGTCAGACCAAGTTTA
CTCATATATACTTTAGATTGATTTAAAACTTCATTTTTAATTTAAAAGGATCTAGGTGAAGATCCTTTTT
GATAATCTCATGACCAAAATCCCTTAACGTGAGTTTTCGTTCCACTGAGCGTCAGACCCCGTAGAAAAGA
TCAAAGGATCTTCTTGAGATCCTTTTTTTCTGCGCGTAATCTGCTGCTTGCAAACAAAAAAACCACCGCT
ACCAGCGGTGGTTTGTTTGCCGGATCAAGAGCTACCAACTCTTTTTCCGAAGGTAACTGGCTTCAGCAGA
GCGCAGATACCAAATACTGTTCTTCTAGTGTAGCCGTAGTTAGGCCACCACTTCAAGAACTCTGTAGCAC
CGCCTACATACCTCGCTCTGCTAATCCTGTTACCAGTGGCTGCTGCCAGTGGCGATAAGTCGTGTCTTAC
CGGGTTGGACTCAAGACGATAGTTACCGGATAAGGCGCAGCGGTCGGGCTGAACGGGGGGTTCGTGCACA
CAGCCCAGCTTGGAGCGAACGACCTACACCGAACTGAGATACCTACAGCGTGAGCTATGAGAAAGCGCCA
CGCTTCCCGAAGGGAGAAAGGCGGACAGGTATCCGGTAAGCGGCAGGGTCGGAACAGGAGAGCGCACGAG
GGAGCTTCCAGGGGGAAACGCCTGGTATCTTTATAGTCCTGTCGGGTTTCGCCACCTCTGACTTGAGCGT
CGATTTTTGTGATGCTCGTCAGGGGGGCGGAGCCTATGGAAAAACGCCAGCAACGCGGCCTTTTTACGGT
TCTGGCCTTTTGCACGGACCGCCACTGCCAATTACCTGTGGTTTCATTTACTCTAAACCTGTGATTCCTC
TGAATTATTTTCATTTTAAAGAAATTGTATTTGTTAAATATGTACTACAAACTTAGTAGTTGGAAGGGCT
AATTCACTCCCAAAGAAGACAAGATATCCTTGATCTGTGGATCTACCACACACAAGGCTACTTCCCTGAT
TAGCAGAACTACACACCAGGGCCAGGGGTCAGATATCCACTGACCTTTGGATGGTGCTACAAGCTAGTAC
CAGTTGAGCCAGATAAGGTAGAAGAGGCCAATAAAGGAGAGAACACCAGCTTGTTACACCCTGTGAGCCT
GCATGGGATGGATGACCCGGAGAGAGAAGTGTTAGAGTGGAGGTTTGACAGCCGCCTAGCATTTCATCAC
GTGGCCCGAGAGCTGCATCCGGAGTACTTCAAGAACTGCTGATATCGAGCTTGCTACAAGGGACTTTCCG
CTGGGGACTTTCCAGGGAGGCGTGGCCTGGGCGGGACTGGGGAGTGGCGAGCCCTCAGATCCTGCATATA
AGCAGCTGCTTTTTGCCTGTACTGGGTCTCTCTGGTTAGACCAGATCTGAGCCTGGGAGCTCTCTGGCTA
ACTAGGGAACCCACTGCTTAAGCCTCAATAAAGCTTGCCTTGAGTGCTTCAAGTAGTGTGTGCCCGTCTG
TTGTGTGACTCTGGTAACTAGAGATCCCTCAGACCCTTTTAGTCAGTGTGGAAAATCTCTAGCAGTGGCG
CCCGAACAGGGACTTGAAAGCGAAAGGGAAACCAGAGGAGCTCTCTCGACGCAGGACTCGGCTTGCTGAA
GCGCGCACGGCAAGAGGCGAGGGGCGGCGACTGGTGAGTACGCCAAAAATTTTGACTAGCGGAGGCTAGA
AGGAGAGAGATGGGTGCGAGAGCGTCAGTATTAAGCGGGGGAGAATTAGATCGCGATGGGAAAAAATTCG
GTTAAGGCCAGGGGGAAAGAAAAAATATAAATTAAAACATATAGTATGGGCAAGCAGGGAGCTAGAACGA
TTCGCAGTTAATCCTGGCCTGTTAGAAACATCAGAAGGCTGTAGACAAATACTGGGACAGCTACAACCAT
CCCTTCAGACAGGATCAGAAGAACTTAGATCATTATATAATACAGTAGCAACCCTCTATTGTGTGCATCA
AAGGATAGAGATAAAAGACACCAAGGAAGCTTTAGACAAGATAGAGGAAGAGCAAAACAAAAGTAAGACC
ACCGCACAGCAAGCGGCCGCTGATCTTCAGACCTGGAGGAGGAGATATGAGGGACAATTGGAGAAGTGAA
TTATATAAATATAAAGTAGTAAAAATTGAACCATTAGGAGTAGCACCCACCAAGGCAAAGAGAAGAGTGG
TGCAGAGAGAAAAAAGAGCAGTGGGAATAGGAGCTTTGTTCCTTGGGTTCTTGGGAGCAGCAGGAAGCAC
TATGGGCGCAGCGTCAATGACGCTGACGGTACAGGCCAGACAATTATTGTCTGGTATAGTGCAGCAGCAG
AACAATTTGCTGAGGGCTATTGAGGCGCAACAGCATCTGTTGCAACTCACAGTCTGGGGCATCAAGCAGC
TCCAGGCAAGAATCCTGGCTGTGGAAAGATACCTAAAGGATCAACAGCTCCTGGGGATTTGGGGTTGCTC
TGGAAAACTCATTTGCACCACTGCTGTGCCTTGGAATGCTAGTTGGAGTAATAAATCTCTGGAACAGATT
TGGAATCACACGACCTGGATGGAGTGGGACAGAGAAATTAACAATTACACAAGCTTAATACACTCCTTAA
TTGAAGAATCGCAAAACCAGCAAGAAAAGAATGAACAAGAATTATTGGAATTAGATAAATGGGCAAGTTT
GTGGAATTGGTTTAACATAACAAATTGGCTGTGGTATATAAAATTATTCATAATGATAGTAGGAGGCTTG
GTAGGTTTAAGAAT
Features (pLannotate 1.2.2; 22 found; start..end, strand, type, name):
     65..165     +  CDS            Rev (fragment): human immunodeficiency virus 1 (HIV-1) Rev protein; rev; enhances nuclear export of unspliced and incompletely spliced viral mRNAs
    204..321     +  misc_feature   cPPT/CTS: central polypurine tract and central termination sequence of HIV-1
    377..443     +  CDS            small t antigen (fragment): SV40 (simian virus 40) small t antigen
    450..1628    +  promoter       EF-1α promoter: strong constitutive promoter for human elongation factor EF-1α
   1663..2340    +  CDS            Enhanced Cyan-Emitting GFP: Enhanced Cyan-Emitting GFP is a basic (constitutively fluorescent) cyan fluorescent protein published in 2002, derived from Aequorea victoria.
   2350..2643    +  CDS            V-SRC (fragment): SRC_AVISR - Experimental evidence at protein level: Swiss-Prot protein existence level 1. This phosphoprotein, required for both the initiation and the maintenance of neoplastic transformation, is a protein kinase that catalyzes the phosphorylation of tyrosine residues in vitro. From Avian sarcoma virus (strain rASV1441).
   2740..3450    +  CDS            YPet: yellow fluorescent protein optimized for FRET with CyPet (Nguyen and Daugherty, 2005)
   3453..3496    -  misc_feature   MCS (fragment): multiple cloning site
   3661..4123    +  misc_feature   IRES: internal ribosome entry site (IRES) of the encephalomyocarditis virus (EMCV)
   4156..4755    +  CDS            PuroR: puromycin N-acetyltransferase; pac from Streptomyces alboniger; confers resistance to puromycin
   4762..4956    +  CDS            nef (fragment): NEF_HV1Z2 - Experimental evidence at protein level: Swiss-Prot protein existence level 1. Extracellular Nef protein targets CD4(+) T-lymphocytes for apoptosis by interacting with CXCR4 surface receptors. From Human immunodeficiency virus type 1 group M subtype D (isolate Z2/CDC-Z34) (HIV-1).
   4958..5191    +  LTR            3' LTR (ΔU3): self-inactivating 3' long terminal repeat (LTR) from HIV-1
   5348..5572    +  polyA_signal   bGH poly(A) signal: bovine growth hormone polyadenylation signal
   5576..5597    +  promoter       SV40 promoter (fragment): SV40 enhancer and early promoter
   5668..5772    +  promoter       AmpR promoter: bla
   5773..6633    +  CDS            AmpR: β-lactamase; bla; confers resistance to ampicillin, carbenicillin, and related antibiotics
   6804..7392    +  rep_origin     ori: high-copy-number ColE1/pMB1/pBR322/pUC origin of replication
   7550..7879    +  CDS            nef (fragment): NEF_HV1BR - Experimental evidence at protein level: Swiss-Prot protein existence level 1. Extracellular Nef protein targets CD4(+) T-lymphocytes for apoptosis by interacting with CXCR4 surface receptors (PubMed:14990729). From Human immunodeficiency virus type 1 group M subtype B (isolate BRU/LAI) (HIV-1).
   7927..8184    +  LTR            5' LTR (truncated): truncated 5' long terminal repeat (LTR) from HIV-1
   8231..8356    +  misc_feature   HIV-1 Ψ: packaging signal of human immunodeficiency virus type 1
   8340..8703    +  CDS            HIV-1 gag (fragment): gag protein from human immunodeficiency virus 1; gag
   8849..9082    +  misc_feature   RRE: The Rev response element (RRE) of HIV-1 allows for Rev-dependent mRNA export from the nucleus to the cytoplasm.
