[The description below was written by a language model from this plasmid's Addgene catalogue record and pLannotate feature annotations shown in this document.]
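Description:
ZapLck biosensor is a self-inactivating HIV-1-based lentiviral transfer plasmid built on the pSIN-EF2-Nanog-Pur backbone, with the biosensor coding sequence placed between the SpeI and EcoRI sites. It is maintained in bacteria through a high-copy ColE1/pUC-type origin and an ampicillin resistance gene (β-lactamase). The viral portion comprises a truncated 5' LTR, the Ψ packaging signal with an adjoining gag fragment, the Rev response element, the central polypurine tract (cPPT/CTS) and a ΔU3 3' LTR, followed by a bGH polyadenylation signal outside the LTR. These elements allow the RNA genome to be packaged when helper functions are supplied in trans. After integration, the provirus lacks LTR promoter activity. Short nef, Rev, SV40 small t and SV40 promoter annotations are residual fragments rather than functional genes.

The payload is a roughly 1.8 kb synthetic open reading frame driven by the constitutive human EF-1α promoter. It encodes an enhanced cyan fluorescent protein, a central segment annotated as a Src-derived fragment, an unannotated stretch of about 100 bp, and the yellow acceptor YPet. This layout is typical of single-chain kinase FRET reporters, in which phosphorylation of a substrate peptide and its binding to a phosphotyrosine-recognition domain alter energy transfer between the two fluorophores. The record does not define the substrate sequence or name the Src-derived domain. Downstream, an EMCV IRES links puromycin N-acetyltransferase to the same transcript, so transduced mammalian cells can be selected with puromycin. The stated purpose is live-cell visualisation of Lck kinase activity by FRET. The depositor's sequence and the repository's sequencing result carry the same features in the same order, differing only in start point and by a few nucleotides in length.
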