Addgene plasmid #131584: ZapLck biosensor
Purpose: Lck FRET Biosensor. To visualize Lck kinase activity in mammalian cells by FRET
Depositing lab: Yingxiao Wang. Depositing organization: University of California, San Diego (UCSD). Publication: Biophysical basis underlying dynamic Lck activation visualized by ZapLck FRET biosensor. Wan R, Wu J, Ouyang M, Lei L, Wei J, Peng Q, Harrison R, Wu Y, Cheng B, Li K, Zhu C, Tang L, Wang Y, Lu S. Sci Adv. 2019 Jun 19;5(6):eaau2001. doi: 10.1126/sciadv.aau2001. eCollection 2019 Jun. PubMed 31223643.
Backbone
  Vector backbone: pSIN-EF2-Nanog-Pur
  Backbone manufacturer: Addgene (#16578)
  Backbone size w/o insert (bp): 7575
  Total vector size (bp): 9378
  Modifications to backbone: The insert is between SpeI and EcoRI.
  Vector type: Lentiviral
  Selectable markers: Puromycin
Growth in bacteria
  Bacterial resistance: Ampicillin, 100 μg/mL
  Growth temperature: 37°C
  Growth strain: NEB Stable
  Copy number: High Copy
Gene/Insert
  Gene/Insert name: ZapLck biosensor (alt name: Lck biosensor)
  Species: Synthetic
  Insert size (bp): 1803
Terms and licenses: Academic/Nonprofit Terms; Industry Terms: Not Available to Industry
How to cite: ZapLck biosensor was a gift from Yingxiao Wang (Addgene plasmid # 131584 ; http://n2t.net/addgene:131584 ; RRID:Addgene_131584)
