>Addgene plasmid #131584 | ZapLck biosensor | depositor partial sequence | sequence record 252288 | Insert sequence
GCCACCATGGTGAGCAAGGGCGAGGAGCTGTTCACCGGGGTGGTGCCCATCCTGGTCGAGCTGGACGGCG
ACGTAAACGGCCACAGGTTCAGCGTGTCCGGCGAGGGCGAGGGCGATGCCACCTACGGCAAGCTGACCCT
GAAGTTCATCTGCACCACCGGCAAGCTGCCCGTGCCCTGGCCCACCCTCGTGACCACCCTGACCTGGGGC
GTGCAGTGCTTCAGCCGCTACCCCGACCACATGAAGCAGCACGACTTCTTCAAGTCCGCCATGCCCGAAG
GCTACGTCCAGGAGCGTACCATCTTCTTCAAGGACGACGGCAACTACAAGACCCGCGCCGAGGTGAAGTT
CGAGGGCGACACCCTGGTGAACCGCATCGAGCTGAAGGGCATCGACTTCAAGGAGGACGGCAACATCCTG
GGGCACAAGCTGGAGTACAACTACATCAGCCACAACGTCTATATCACCGCCGACAAGCAGAAGAACGGCA
TCAAGGCCCACTTCAAGATCCGCCACAACATCGAGGACGGCAGCGTGCAGCTCGCCGACCACTACCAGCA
GAACACCCCCATCGGCGACGGCCCCGTGCTGCTGCCCGACAACCACTACCTGAGCACCCAGTCCGCCCTG
AGCAAAGACCCCAACGAGAAGCGCGATCACATGGTCCTGCTGGAGTTCGTGACCGCCGCCCGCATGCATT
GGTATTTTGGGAAGATCACTCGTCGGGAGTCCGAGCGGCTGCTGCTCAACCCCGAAAACCCCCGGGGAAC
CTTCTTGGTCCGGGAGAGCGAGACGACAAAAGGTGCCTATGCCCTCTCCGTTTCTGACTTTGACAACGCC
AAGGGGCTCAATGTGAAGCACTACAAGATCCGCAAGCTGGACAGCGGCGGCTTCTACATCACCTCACGCA
CACAGTTCAGCAGCCTGCAGCAGCTGGTGGCCTACTACTCCAAACATGCTGATGGCTTGTGCCACCGCCT
GACTAACGTCTGTGGGTCTACATCTGGATCTGGGAAGCCGGGTTCTGGTGAGGGTTCTATGGACACGAGC
GTGTTCGAGAGCCCCTACAGCGACCCAGAGGAGGAGCTCTCTAAAGGTGAAGAATTATTCACTGGTGTTG
TCCCAATTTTGGTTGAATTAGATGGTGATGTTAATGGTCACAAATTTTCTGTCTCCGGTGAAGGTGAAGG
TGATGCTACGTACGGTAAATTGACCTTAAAATTACTCTGTACTACTGGTAAATTGCCAGTTCCATGGCCA
ACCTTAGTCACTACTTTAGGTTATGGTGTTCAATGTTTTGCTAGATACCCAGATCATATGAAACAACATG
ACTTTTTCAAGTCTGCCATGCCAGAAGGTTATGTTCAAGAAAGAACTATTTTTTTCAAAGATGACGGTAA
CTACAAGACCAGAGCTGAAGTCAAGTTTGAAGGTGATACCTTAGTTAATAGAATCGAATTAAAAGGTATT
GATTTTAAAGAAGATGGTAACATTTTAGGTCACAAATTGGAATACAACTATAACTCTCACAATGTTTACA
TCACTGCTGACAAACAAAAGAATGGTATCAAAGCTAACTTCAAAATTAGACACAACATTGAAGATGGTGG
TGTTCAATTAGCTGACCATTATCAACAAAATACTCCAATTGGTGATGGTCCAGTCTTGTTACCAGACAAC
CATTACTTATCCTATCAATCTGCCTTATTCAAAGATCCAAACGAAAAGAGAGACCACATGGTCTTGTTAG
AATTTTTGACTGCTGCTGGTATTACCGAGGGTATGAATGAATTGTACAAATAA
